Addgene plasmid #200732: pGEX6P1 pS43 METTL3
Purpose: Bacterial expression of GST-Tagged codon optimized human pS43 METTL3
Depositing lab: Claudio Alarcón. Depositing organization: Yale University.
Backbone
  Vector backbone: pGEX6P1
  Backbone manufacturer: Amersham
  Vector type: Bacterial Expression
Growth in bacteria
  Bacterial resistance: Ampicillin, 100 μg/mL
  Growth temperature: 37°C
  Growth strain: DH5alpha
  Copy number: High Copy
Gene/Insert
  Gene/Insert name: pS43 METTL3
  Species: H. sapiens (human)
  Mutation: Codon optimized for expression in E. coli, UAG codon at position 43 for incoporation of Sep
  Entrez Gene: METTL3 (a.k.a. IME4, M6A, MT-A70, Spo8, hMETTL3)
  Tag / fusion protein: GST from backbone plasmid (N terminal on backbone)
  Cloning method: Restriction Enzyme; 5′ cloning site Unknown (unknown if destroyed)
Terms and licenses: Academic/Nonprofit Terms; Industry Terms: Not Available to Industry
How to cite: pGEX6P1 pS43 METTL3 was a gift from Claudio Alarcón (Addgene plasmid # 200732 ; http://n2t.net/addgene:200732 ; RRID:Addgene_200732)
