[The description below was written by a language model from this plasmid's Addgene catalogue record and pLannotate feature annotations shown in this document.]
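Description:
pGEX6P1 pS43 METTL3 is a bacterial expression plasmid built on the pGEX6P1 backbone for producing human METTL3 in E. coli as an N-terminal glutathione S-transferase (GST) fusion. It replicates from a high-copy ColE1/pMB1-type origin and is selected with ampicillin through the β-lactamase (AmpR) gene and its promoter. The annotated sequence (about 6.7 kb) also shows short fragments of rop, bom, an RSF-type origin and an E. coli yciV sequence. These look like backbone remnants or partial annotation matches rather than functional elements.

Expression is driven by the strong hybrid tac promoter followed by a lac operator. The plasmid carries its own lacI gene and promoter, so transcription is repressed by the lac repressor until it is relieved with IPTG. Downstream lies the Schistosoma japonicum GST coding sequence, then a short linker region, then the METTL3 open reading frame. The feature table does not annotate the linker. METTL3 is the catalytic subunit that pairs with METTL14 to form the N6-adenosine RNA methyltransferase complex.

The insert is codon optimized for E. coli and carries a UAG (amber) codon at position 43, intended for site-specific incorporation of phosphoserine (Sep) by amber suppression. This yields METTL3 homogeneously phosphorylated at serine 43. Incorporation would require an orthogonal Sep-charging tRNA/synthetase system supplied separately, because none is encoded on this plasmid. The GST tag allows glutathione affinity purification of the fusion. The construct is suited to biochemical studies of how S43 phosphorylation affects METTL3. The cloning sites used for the insert are not recorded.
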