Features (pLannotate 1.2.2; 18 found; start..end, strand, type, name):
     48..181     +  rep_origin     RSF ori (fragment): Plasmids containing the RSF 1030 origin of replication can be propagated in E. coli cells that contain additional plasmids with compatible origins.
    186..237     -  misc_feature   bom (fragment): basis of mobility region from pBR322
    244..321     +  promoter       lacI promoter: lacI
    322..1404    +  CDS            lacI: lac repressor; lacI; The lac repressor binds to the lac operator to inhibit transcription in E. coli. This inhibition can be relieved by adding lactose or isopropyl-β-D-thiogalactopyranoside (IPTG).
   1417..1438    +  protein_bind   CAP binding site: CAP binding activates transcription in the presence of cAMP. E. coli catabolite activator protein
   1453..1483    +  promoter       lac promoter: promoter for the E. coli lac operon
   1491..1507    +  protein_bind   lac operator: The lac repressor binds to the lac operator to inhibit transcription in E. coli. This inhibition can be relieved by adding lactose or isopropyl-β-D-thiogalactopyranoside (IPTG). lac repressor encoded by lacI
   1527..1700    +  CDS            lacZα: LacZα fragment of β-galactosidase; lacZ fragment
   1964..2080    -  CDS            yciV (fragment): RNAAM_ECOLI - Also known as trpH From Escherichia coli (strain K12).
   2156..2184    +  promoter       tac promoter: strong E. coli promoter; hybrid between the trp and lac UV5 promoters
   2192..2208    +  protein_bind   lac operator: The lac repressor binds to the lac operator to inhibit transcription in E. coli. This inhibition can be relieved by adding lactose or isopropyl-β-D-thiogalactopyranoside (IPTG). lac repressor encoded by lacI
   2231..2884    +  CDS            GST26_SCHJA: Experimental evidence at protein level: Swiss-Prot protein existence level 1. GST isoenzymes appear to play a central role in the parasite detoxification system. Other functions are also suspected including a role in increasing the solubility of haematin in the parasite gut. From Schistosoma japonicum (Blood fluke).
   2933..4672    +  CDS            METTL3 (sequence partly withheld): MTA70_HUMAN - Also known as MTA70. Experimental evidence at protein level: Swiss-Prot protein existence level 1. The METTL3-METTL14 heterodimer forms a N6-methyltransferase complex that methylates adenosine residues at the N(6) position of some RNAs and regulates various processes such as the circadian clock, differentiation of embryonic and hematopoietic stem cells, cortical neurogenesis, response to DNA damage, differentiation of T-cells and primary miRNA processing (PubMed:22575960, PubMed:24284625, PubMed:25719671, PubMed:25799998, PubMed:26321680, PubMed:26593424, PubMed:27627798, PubMed:
   4708..4747    +  CDS            rop (fragment): Rop protein, which maintains plasmids at low copy number; rop
   4849..4889    +  misc_feature   bom (fragment): basis of mobility region from pBR322
   4994..5098    +  promoter       AmpR promoter: bla
   5099..5959    +  CDS            AmpR: β-lactamase; bla; confers resistance to ampicillin, carbenicillin, and related antibiotics
   6130..6718    +  rep_origin     ori: high-copy-number ColE1/pMB1/pBR322/pUC origin of replication
>Addgene plasmid #200732 | pGEX6P1 pS43 METTL3 | addgene full sequence | sequence record 401809 | Addgene NGS Result
AACGCCAGCAACGCGGCCTTTTTACGGTTCCTGGCCTTTTGCTGGCCTTTTGCTCACATGTTCTTTCCTG
CGTTATCCCCTGATTCTGTGGATAACCGTATTACCGCCTTTGAGTGAGCTGATACCGCTCGCCGCAGCCG
AACGACCGAGCGCAGCGAGTCAGTGAGCGAGGAAGCGGAAGAGCGCCTGATGCGGTATTTTCTCCTTACG
CATCTGTGCGGTATTTCACACCGCATAAATTCCGACACCATCGAATGGCGCAAAACCTTTCGCGGTATGG
CATGATAGCGCCCGGAAGAGAGTCAATTCAGGGTGGTGAATGTGAAACCAGTAACGTTATACGATGTCGC
AGAGTATGCCGGTGTCTCTTATCAGACCGTTTCCCGCGTGGTGAACCAGGCCAGCCACGTTTCTGCGAAA
ACGCGGGAAAAAGTGGAAGCGGCGATGGCGGAGCTGAATTACATTCCCAACCGCGTGGCACAACAACTGG
CGGGCAAACAGTCGTTGCTGATTGGCGTTGCCACCTCCAGTCTGGCCCTGCACGCGCCGTCGCAAATTGT
CGCGGCGATTAAATCTCGCGCCGATCAACTGGGTGCCAGCGTGGTGGTGTCGATGGTAGAACGAAGCGGC
GTCGAAGCCTGTAAAGCGGCGGTGCACAATCTTCTCGCGCAACGCGTCAGTGGGCTGATCATTAACTATC
CGCTGGATGACCAGGATGCCATTGCTGTGGAAGCTGCCTGCACTAATGTTCCGGCGTTATTTCTTGATGT
CTCTGACCAGACACCCATCAACAGTATTATTTTCTCCCATGAAGACGGTACGCGACTGGGCGTGGAGCAT
CTGGTCGCATTGGGTCACCAGCAAATCGCGCTGTTAGCGGGCCCATTAAGTTCTGTCTCGGCGCGTCTGC
GTCTGGCTGGCTGGCATAAATATCTCACTCGCAATCAAATTCAGCCGATAGCGGAACGGGAAGGCGACTG
GAGTGCCATGTCCGGTTTTCAACAAACCATGCAAATGCTGAATGAGGGCATCGTTCCCACTGCGATGCTG
GTTGCCAACGATCAGATGGCGCTGGGCGCAATGCGCGCCATTACCGAGTCCGGGCTGCGCGTTGGTGCGG
ATATCTCGGTAGTGGGATACGACGATACCGAAGACAGCTCATGTTATATCCCGCCGTTAACCACCATCAA
ACAGGATTTTCGCCTGCTGGGGCAAACCAGCGTGGACCGCTTGCTGCAACTCTCTCAGGGCCAGGCGGTG
AAGGGCAATCAGCTGTTGCCCGTCTCACTGGTGAAAAGAAAAACCACGCTAGCGCCCAATACGCAAACCG
CCTCTCCCCGCGCGTTGGCCGATTCATTAATGCAGCTGGCACGACAGGTTTCCCGACTGGAAAGCGGGCA
GTGAGCGCAACGCAATTAATGTAAGTTAGCTCACTCATTAGGCACCCCAGGCTTTACACTTTATGCTTCC
GGCTCGTATGTTGTGTGGAATTGTGAGCGGATAACAATTTCACACAGGAAACAGCTATGACCATGATTAC
GGATTCACTGGCCGTCGTTTTACAACGTCGTGACTGGGAAAACCCTGGCGTTACCCAACTTAATCGCCTT
GCAGCACATCCCCCTTTCGCCAGCTGGCGTAATAGCGAAGAGGCCCGCACCGATCGCCCTTCCCAACAGT
TGCGCAGCCTGAATGGCGAATGGCGCTTTGCCTGGTTTCCGGCACCAGAAGCGGTGCCGGAAAGCTGGCT
GGAGTGCGATCTTCCTGAGGCCGATACTGTCGTCGTCCCCTCAAACTGGCAGATGCACGGTTACGATGCG
CCCATCTACACCAACGTGACCTATCCCATTACGGTCAATCCGCCGTTTGTTCCCACGGAGAATCCGACGG
GTTGTTACTCGCTCACATTTAATGTTGATGAAAGCTGGCTACAGGAAGGCCAGACGCGAATTATTTTTGA
TGGCGTTGGAATTAGCTTATCGACTGCACGGTGCACCAATGCTTCTGGCGTCAGGCAGCCATCGGAAGCT
GTGGTATGGCTGTGCAGGTCGTAAATCACTGCATAATTCGTGTCGCTCAAGGCGCACTCCCGTTCTGGAT
AATGTTTTTTGCGCCGACATCATAACGGTTCTGGCAAATATTCTGAAATGAGCTGTTGACAATTAATCAT
CGGCTCGTATAATGTGTGGAATTGTGAGCGGATAACAATTTCACACAGGAAACAGTATTCATGTCCCCTA
TACTAGGTTATTGGAAAATTAAGGGCCTTGTGCAACCCACTCGACTTCTTTTGGAATATCTTGAAGAAAA
ATATGAAGAGCATTTGTATGAGCGCGATGAAGGTGATAAATGGCGAAACAAAAAGTTTGAATTGGGTTTG
GAGTTTCCCAATCTTCCTTATTATATTGATGGTGATGTTAAATTAACACAGTCTATGGCCATCATACGTT
ATATAGCTGACAAGCACAACATGTTGGGTGGTTGTCCAAAAGAGCGTGCAGAGATTTCAATGCTTGAAGG
AGCGGTTTTGGATATTAGATACGGTGTTTCGAGAATTGCATATAGTAAAGACTTTGAAACTCTCAAAGTT
GATTTTCTTAGCAAGCTACCTGAAATGCTGAAAATGTTCGAAGATCGTTTATGTCATAAAACATATTTAA
ATGGTGATCATGTAACCCATCCTGACTTCATGTTGTATGACGCTCTTGATGTTGTTTTATACATGGACCC
AATGTGCCTGGATGCGTTCCCAAAATTAGTTTGTTTTAAAAAACGTATTGAAGCTATCCCACAAATTGAT
AAGTACTTGAAATCCAGCAAGTATATAGCATGGCCTTTGCAGGGCTGGCAAGCCACGTTTGGTGGTGGCG
ACCATCCTCCAAAATCGGATCTGGAAGTTCTGTTCCAGGGGCCCCTGGGATCCCCGGAATTCATGTCGGA
CACATGGTCCAGCATTCAGGCACACAAGAAGCAGCTTGACTCCCTTCGTGAGCGCTTGCAACGCCGTCGC
AAACAGGATTCCGGGCACCTTGACCTTCGTAATCCCGAAGCAGCTTTGTAGCCCACATTCCGTTCTGACA
GCCCCGTACCAACCGCCCCAACGTCTGGCGGGCCAAAGCCTTCGACTGCATCCGCCGTTCCCGAGCTTGC
CACCGACCCCGAACTGGAAAAAAAATTATTACATCACCTTTCAGACCTGGCCTTGACACTTCCTACCGAT
GCGGTGTCGATTTGTTTAGCCATCTCGACCCCTGACGCCCCAGCGACGCAAGACGGAGTTGAATCGTTAT
TGCAGAAATTTGCGGCCCAGGAACTGATCGAAGTCAAACGTGGATTACTGCAGGACGACGCTCACCCCAC
GTTAGTGACCTATGCTGACCACTCGAAATTGAGTGCGATGATGGGCGCAGTGGCTGAAAAGAAGGGGCCG
GGAGAGGTCGCAGGCACTGTTACTGGCCAGAAGCGTCGTGCGGAGCAGGACTCGACCACTGTCGCGGCAT
TCGCGTCCTCCTTGGTATCGGGTTTAAACAGCAGTGCGTCGGAGCCAGCAAAGGAACCTGCTAAGAAGTC
GCGCAAACACGCAGCCTCTGATGTTGATTTAGAGATCGAAAGTTTGTTGAATCAACAGTCAACAAAGGAG
CAACAAAGTAAGAAGGTTTCTCAAGAGATTTTGGAGTTGCTTAATACCACTACCGCAAAAGAGCAGTCAA
TTGTAGAAAAATTCCGCTCACGCGGTCGTGCACAGGTGCAAGAATTTTGCGACTACGGGACGAAGGAAGA
ATGTATGAAGGCTTCGGATGCCGACCGCCCGTGCCGTAAGCTTCATTTCCGCCGTATTATCAATAAGCAT
ACGGATGAGAGTTTGGGCGATTGCTCATTCCTTAATACGTGCTTCCATATGGATACTTGTAAGTATGTTC
ATTATGAAATTGACGCTTGTATGGATTCTGAGGCCCCTGGATCTAAGGACCACACCCCCTCTCAAGAACT
T
[681 nt withheld, positions 3992-4672]
TAACTCGAGCGGCCGCATCGTGACTGACTGACGATCTGCCTCGCGCGTTTCGGTGATGACGGTGAAAACC
TCTGACACATGCAGCTCCCGGAGACGGTCACAGCTTGTCTGTAAGCGGATGCCGGGAGCAGACAAGCCCG
TCAGGGCGCGTCAGCGGGTGTTGGCGGGTGTCGGGGCGCAGCCATGACCCAGTCACGTAGCGATAGCGGA
GTGTATAATTCTTGAAGACGAAAGGGCCTCGTGATACGCCTATTTTTATAGGTTAATGTCATGATAATAA
TGGTTTCTTAGACGTCAGGTGGCACTTTTCGGGGAAATGTGCGCGGAACCCCTATTTGTTTATTTTTCTA
AATACATTCAAATATGTATCCGCTCATGAGACAATAACCCTGATAAATGCTTCAATAATATTGAAAAAGG
AAGAGTATGAGTATTCAACATTTCCGTGTCGCCCTTATTCCCTTTTTTGCGGCATTTTGCCTTCCTGTTT
TTGCTCACCCAGAAACGCTGGTGAAAGTAAAAGATGCTGAAGATCAGTTGGGTGCACGAGTGGGTTACAT
CGAACTGGATCTCAACAGCGGTAAGATCCTTGAGAGTTTTCGCCCCGAAGAACGTTTTCCAATGATGAGC
ACTTTTAAAGTTCTGCTATGTGGCGCGGTATTATCCCGTGTTGACGCCGGGCAAGAGCAACTCGGTCGCC
GCATACACTATTCTCAGAATGACTTGGTTGAGTACTCACCAGTCACAGAAAAGCATCTTACGGATGGCAT
GACAGTAAGAGAATTATGCAGTGCTGCCATAACCATGAGTGATAACACTGCGGCCAACTTACTTCTGACA
ACGATCGGAGGACCGAAGGAGCTAACCGCTTTTTTGCACAACATGGGGGATCATGTAACTCGCCTTGATC
GTTGGGAACCGGAGCTGAATGAAGCCATACCAAACGACGAGCGTGACACCACGATGCCTGCAGCAATGGC
AACAACGTTGCGCAAACTATTAACTGGCGAACTACTTACTCTAGCTTCCCGGCAACAATTAATAGACTGG
ATGGAGGCGGATAAAGTTGCAGGACCACTTCTGCGCTCGGCCCTTCCGGCTGGCTGGTTTATTGCTGATA
AATCTGGAGCCGGTGAGCGTGGGTCTCGCGGTATCATTGCAGCACTGGGGCCAGATGGTAAGCCCTCCCG
TATCGTAGTTATCTACACGACGGGGAGTCAGGCAACTATGGATGAACGAAATAGACAGATCGCTGAGATA
GGTGCCTCACTGATTAAGCATTGGTAACTGTCAGACCAAGTTTACTCATATATACTTTAGATTGATTTAA
AACTTCATTTTTAATTTAAAAGGATCTAGGTGAAGATCCTTTTTGATAATCTCATGACCAAAATCCCTTA
ACGTGAGTTTTCGTTCCACTGAGCGTCAGACCCCGTAGAAAAGATCAAAGGATCTTCTTGAGATCCTTTT
TTTCTGCGCGTAATCTGCTGCTTGCAAACAAAAAAACCACCGCTACCAGCGGTGGTTTGTTTGCCGGATC
AAGAGCTACCAACTCTTTTTCCGAAGGTAACTGGCTTCAGCAGAGCGCAGATACCAAATACTGTCCTTCT
AGTGTAGCCGTAGTTAGGCCACCACTTCAAGAACTCTGTAGCACCGCCTACATACCTCGCTCTGCTAATC
CTGTTACCAGTGGCTGCTGCCAGTGGCGATAAGTCGTGTCTTACCGGGTTGGACTCAAGACGATAGTTAC
CGGATAAGGCGCAGCGGTCGGGCTGAACGGGGGGTTCGTGCACACAGCCCAGCTTGGAGCGAACGACCTA
CACCGAACTGAGATACCTACAGCGTGAGCTATGAGAAAGCGCCACGCTTCCCGAAGGGAGAAAGGCGGAC
AGGTATCCGGTAAGCGGCAGGGTCGGAACAGGAGAGCGCACGAGGGAGCTTCCAGGGGGAAACGCCTGGT
ATCTTTATAGTCCTGTCGGGTTTCGCCACCTCTGACTTGAGCGTCGATTTTTGTGATGCTCGTCAGGGGG
GCGGAGCCTATGGAAA
